Addgene plasmid #175898: pDL17
Purpose: pENTRY for Gateway LR reaction
Depositing lab: Nemo Peeters. Depositing organization: CNRS UMR 2594, INRA UMR 0441, Laboratoire des Interactions Plantes Micro-organismes (LIPM). Publication: An NLR integrated domain toolkit to identify plant pathogen effector targets. Landry D, Mila I, Sabbagh CRR, Zaffuto M, Pouzet C, Tremousaygue D, Dabos P, Deslandes L, Peeters N. Plant J. 2023 Sep;115(5):1443-1457. doi: 10.1111/tpj.16331. Epub 2023 Jul 24. PubMed 37248633.
Backbone
  Vector backbone: pENTR-SD-TOPO
  Vector type: pENTRY clone
Growth in bacteria
  Bacterial resistance: Kanamycin, 50 μg/mL
  Growth temperature: 37°C
  Growth strain: DH5alpha
  Copy number: High Copy
Gene/Insert
  Gene/Insert name: ID#32
  Species: Solanum lycopersicum M82
  Cloning method: TOPO Cloning
  Sequencing primers: 5′ n/a
Terms and licenses: Academic/Nonprofit Terms; Industry Terms: Not Available to Industry
Depositor comments: Peeters lab uses Mach1 cells for transformation. Please visit https://www.biorxiv.org/content/10.1101/2021.08.23.457316v2 for bioRxiv preprint.
How to cite: pDL17 was a gift from Nemo Peeters (Addgene plasmid # 175898 ; http://n2t.net/addgene:175898 ; RRID:Addgene_175898)
