[The description below was written by a language model from this plasmid's Addgene catalogue record and pLannotate feature annotations shown in this document.]
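Description:
pDL17 is a Gateway entry clone built in the pENTR-SD-TOPO backbone, a small bacterial cloning vector of about 4.1 kb that serves as a donor for LR recombination rather than as an expression vector in its own right. It is maintained in E. coli through a high-copy ColE1/pUC-type origin of replication and selected with kanamycin via the aph(3')-Ia aminoglycoside phosphotransferase gene (KanR). Upstream of the cloning region sit the rrnB T1 and T2 transcription terminators, which insulate the insert from read-through transcription originating in the backbone. Short lacI and lacZα fragments detected nearby appear to be backbone remnants rather than functional genes.

The payload, recorded as ID#32 from Solanum lycopersicum cultivar M82, was introduced by TOPO cloning and lies between the attL1 and attL2 sites. The feature table leaves this roughly 1.5 kb interval unannotated, so the identity of the coding sequence is not stated beyond its name. The associated publication title suggests it belongs to a toolkit of NLR integrated domains used to search for plant pathogen effector targets. Immediately after attL1 is the bacteriophage T7 gene 10 ribosome binding site, the Shine-Dalgarno element characteristic of this backbone, which travels with the insert and can support translation in bacteria after transfer. A T7 promoter lies outside attL2, oriented back toward the insert. No plant or eukaryotic promoter, tag or reporter is annotated. The intended use is an LR Clonase reaction, in which attL1 and attL2 recombine with attR sites in a destination vector to move ID#32 directionally into whatever expression context that vector provides.
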