Features (pLannotate 1.2.2; 10 found; start..end, strand, type, name):
    121..213     +  CDS            lacI (fragment): lac repressor; lacI; The lac repressor binds to the lac operator to inhibit transcription in E. coli. This inhibition can be relieved by adding lactose or isopropyl-β-D-thiogalactopyranoside (IPTG).
    268..295     -  terminator     rrnB T2 terminator: transcription terminator T2 from the E. coli rrnB gene
    427..470     +  terminator     rrnB T1 terminator: Escherichia coli rrnB; transcription terminator T1 from the E. coli rrnB gene
    517..553     -  CDS            lacZα (fragment): LacZα fragment of β-galactosidase; lacZ fragment
    569..668     +  protein_bind   attL1: mutant version of attL; recombination site for the Gateway® LR reaction LR Clonase™
    680..700     +  RBS            RBS: efficient ribosome binding site from bacteriophage T7 gene 10 (Olins and Rangwala, 1989)
   2208..2307    -  protein_bind   attL2: mutant version of attL; recombination site for the Gateway® LR reaction LR Clonase™
   2325..2343    -  promoter       T7 promoter: promoter for bacteriophage T7 RNA polymerase
   2477..3286    +  CDS            KanR: aminoglycoside phosphotransferase; aph(3')-Ia; confers resistance to kanamycin in bacteria or G418 (Geneticin®) in eukaryotes
   3433..4021    +  rep_origin     ori: high-copy-number ColE1/pMB1/pBR322/pUC origin of replication
>Addgene plasmid #175898 | pDL17 | addgene full sequence | sequence record 375381 | Addgene NGS Result
CTTTCCTGCGTTATCCCCTGATTCTGTGGATAACCGTATTACCGCCTTTGAGTGAGCTGATACCGCTCGC
CGCAGCCGAACGACCGAGCGCAGCGAGTCAGTGAGCGAGGAAGCGGAAGAGCGCCCAATACGCAAACCGC
CTCTCCCCGCGCGTTGGCCGATTCATTAATGCAGCTGGCACGACAGGTTTCCCGACTGGAAAGCGGGCAG
TGAGCGCAACGCAATTAATACGCGTACCGCTAGCCAGGAAGAGTTTGTAGAAACGCAAAAAGGCCATCCG
TCAGGATGGCCTTCTGCTTAGTTTGATGCCTGGCAGTTTATGGCGGGCGTCCTGCCCGCCACCCTCCGGG
CCGTTGCTTCACAACGTTCAAATCCGCTCCCGGCGGATTTGTCCTACTCAGGAGAGCGTTCACCGACAAA
CAACAGATAAAACGAAAGGCCCAGTCTTCCGACTGAGCCTTTCGTTTTATTTGATGCCTGGCAGTTCCCT
ACTCTCGCGTTAACGCTAGCATGGATGTTTTCCCAGTCACGACGTTGTAAAACGACGGCCAGTCTTAAGC
TCGGGCCCCAAATAATGATTTTATTTTGACTGATAGTGACCTGTTCGTTGCAACAAATTGATGAGCAATG
CTTTTTTATAATGCCAACTTTGTACAAAAAAGCAGGCTCCGCGGCCGCCTTGTTTAACTTTAAGAAGGAG
CCCTTCACCATGAGAACATTTGTTCTGTTTGGGAATTCGAATTCGGATAACTTTTATCAGAGGATGTCCA
TGAATACAAAAAAGTTTGATGAACTTGCTTCCTCACTTTTCTATGAAGATGAAAATAAATTAATCCTAGT
GAAATACAACATGGATAAACTTGCGCCTTACCTGATCAAAGAAATAGCAAGTATTCTTTTGAGATTAAAG
AATGTAGCCATCATCATGACTGAGGAGAATATGCTTGAATATAGTAAGAGTATCCTCAAGCACCTCCATG
ATCTACCAAAGTATTGTTCTAATTTGCTTCAACCCCTCATGAGTGAATACAGCATTCTTCGGCAAGTATG
CACACATCTCAGAGATTTCTATCAGTTGGAATGCCACAAAACAACAAAAACAGAATTTCTCTACGCTCGG
TACCAAATGACAGTTGATAGAGTAACACAATTCTGTTTTGATCTTTGGACTGGAGTGTATAAAGAATATT
TTGGTAATGAGTATTATTATGCTTACTGTAATGTCTCACAATGCTCTTCCAAGATCACTTCTCTACTCAT
CGACATAATCCCTCTCGAGCTGGAGGTTCTATACATTTCTACTTCTAAGCTCATCAAAGAATCAACATCA
ACTCAACTAAAACGGTTTGTGAAGCAAATCCTAAAAGCATCTCCAAGGATTCTTCAAAATTATCTCATTC
ATCTCCAACGAAGCATGGTAGCTGTCAAATATGCTCCAACTCAAAGCATTAATGTCATGATGGAGTTCCT
ATTGATCTTTCTCACTGATATACCAAAGCGCTTTATCCATCGTGAAAAATTGAACGATATGTTGGCACAT
GCTGGAATGCTTACCAGAAAAATATCTTTTCTGGTGAGCAAGCTATTGGAGGAGACCTCCGAAAATAATA
TCAACGAAGCAGACTTTTCAGCTCCAGACTTTTTGCAAGAAATTGAACAAATGAAGGGAGATATCAGACA
GATTTTTTTAAAAGCCCCGAAGTCATCTCAACTTCGTTTTCCTATGGATGATGGTTTCCTCTTCATGAAT
CTTCTGCTCAGACATTTAAATGATTTGCTCATTGCCAATGTCTCTTCAGTTACTCTGATAAAGAAAGAAA
TTGGAATCGTGAAAGAAAGCCTTGAATTCCTAACATCATCTTTCGGGAAAGTCAGGAAAACGTTGGATGG
CACTAGTGGAGTAGTTAAAGATTGTTGGTTACGTGCTTTAGATGTGGCATATGAGGCAGAACATGTGATT
AATTCCATTCTTGTCAGAGATAAAGCCCTCTCGCATTTAATCTTCTCACTTCCGGATGTCACTGATAAGA
TCATGCTTATCGTGGCACATGTCACCAGTTTACAGCTGGAGGATAAGAATGGGGATGAACCCCTTGATGC
AAAGTCTTCCGACGAGCTAATTGAGCCAACCTCATCATCTTTTGCAGAGGTAACAGTAGGTCATGAGGAA
GACGAAGCTTGGATCATTGGCAAGGGTGGGCGCGCCGACCCAGCTTTCTTGTACAAAGTTGGCATTATAA
GAAAGCATTGCTTATCAATTTGTTGCAACGAACAGGTCACTATCAGTCAAAATAAAATCATTATTTGCCA
TCCAGCTGATATCCCCTATAGTGAGTCGTATTACATGGTCATAGCTGTTTCCTGGCAGCTCTGGCCCGTG
TCTCAAAATCTCTGATGTTACATTGCACAAGATAAAAATATATCATCATGAACAATAAAACTGTCTGCTT
ACATAAACAGTAATACAAGGGGTGTTATGAGCCATATTCAACGGGAAACGTCGAGGCCGCGATTAAATTC
CAACATGGATGCTGATTTATATGGGTATAAATGGGCTCGCGATAATGTCGGGCAATCAGGTGCGACAATC
TATCGCTTGTATGGGAAGCCCGATGCGCCAGAGTTGTTTCTGAAACATGGCAAAGGTAGCGTTGCCAATG
ATGTTACAGATGAGATGGTCAGACTAAACTGGCTGACGGAATTTATGCCTCTTCCGACCATCAAGCATTT
TATCCGTACTCCTGATGATGCATGGTTACTCACCACTGCGATCCCCGGAAAAACAGCATTCCAGGTATTA
GAAGAATATCCTGATTCAGGTGAAAATATTGTTGATGCGCTGGCAGTGTTCCTGCGCCGGTTGCATTCGA
TTCCTGTTTGTAATTGTCCTTTTAACAGCGATCGCGTATTTCGTCTCGCTCAGGCGCAATCACGAATGAA
TAACGGTTTGGTTGATGCGAGTGATTTTGATGACGAGCGTAATGGCTGGCCTGTTGAACAAGTCTGGAAA
GAAATGCATAAACTTTTGCCATTCTCACCGGATTCAGTCGTCACTCATGGTGATTTCTCACTTGATAACC
TTATTTTTGACGAGGGGAAATTAATAGGTTGTATTGATGTTGGACGAGTCGGAATCGCAGACCGATACCA
GGATCTTGCCATCCTATGGAACTGCCTCGGTGAGTTTTCTCCTTCATTACAGAAACGGCTTTTTCAAAAA
TATGGTATTGATAATCCTGATATGAATAAATTGCAGTTTCATTTGATGCTCGATGAGTTTTTCTAATCAG
AATTGGTTAATTGGTTGTAACACTGGCAGAGCATTACGCTGACTTGACGGGACGGCGCAAGCTCATGACC
AAAATCCCTTAACGTGAGTTACGCGTCGTTCCACTGAGCGTCAGACCCCGTAGAAAAGATCAAAGGATCT
TCTTGAGATCCTTTTTTTCTGCGCGTAATCTGCTGCTTGCAAACAAAAAAACCACCGCTACCAGCGGTGG
TTTGTTTGCCGGATCAAGAGCTACCAACTCTTTTTCCGAAGGTAACTGGCTTCAGCAGAGCGCAGATACC
AAATACTGTTCTTCTAGTGTAGCCGTAGTTAGGCCACCACTTCAAGAACTCTGTAGCACCGCCTACATAC
CTCGCTCTGCTAATCCTGTTACCAGTGGCTGCTGCCAGTGGCGATAAGTCGTGTCTTACCGGGTTGGACT
CAAGACGATAGTTACCGGATAAGGCGCAGCGGTCGGGCTGAACGGGGGGTTCGTGCACACAGCCCAGCTT
GGAGCGAACGACCTACACCGAACTGAGATACCTACAGCGTGAGCTATGAGAAAGCGCCACGCTTCCCGAA
GGGAGAAAGGCGGACAGGTATCCGGTAAGCGGCAGGGTCGGAACAGGAGAGCGCACGAGGGAGCTTCCAG
GGGGAAACGCCTGGTATCTTTATAGTCCTGTCGGGTTTCGCCACCTCTGACTTGAGCGTCGATTTTTGTG
ATGCTCGTCAGGGGGGCGGAGCCTATGGAAAAACGCCAGCAACGCGGCCTTTTTACGGTTCCTGGCCTTT
TGCTGGCCTTTTGCTCACATGTT
